Addgene plasmid #1985: pFastBac mph1 flag
Depositing lab: Robert Kingston. Depositing organization: Massachusetts General Hospital. Publication: Propagation of silencing; recruitment and repression of naive chromatin in trans by polycomb repressed chromatin. Lavigne M, Francis NJ, King IF, Kingston RE. Mol Cell 2004 Feb 13;13(3):415-25. 10.1016/S1097-2765(04)00006-1 PubMed 14967148.
Backbone
  Vector backbone: pFastBac
  Backbone manufacturer: Invitrogen
  Backbone size w/o insert (bp): 4775
  Vector type: Insect Expression
  Selectable markers: Gentamicin
Growth in bacteria
  Bacterial resistance: Ampicillin, 100 μg/mL
  Growth temperature: 37°C
  Growth strain: DH5alpha
  Copy number: High Copy
Gene/Insert
  Gene/Insert name: mPh1
  Species: M. musculus (mouse)
  Entrez Gene: Phc1 (a.k.a. Edr, Edr1, Mph1, Rae-28, rae28)
  Tag / fusion protein: flag (C terminal on insert)
  Cloning method: Restriction Enzyme; 5′ cloning site EcoRI (not destroyed); 3′ cloning site XhoI (not destroyed)
  Sequencing primers: 5′ Polyhedrin forward
Terms and licenses: Academic/Nonprofit Terms; Industry Terms: Not Available to Industry
Depositor comments: C-terminal flag-tagged full-length mouse PH1 cDNA for protein expression (kingston #1388)
How to cite: pFastBac mph1 flag was a gift from Robert Kingston (Addgene plasmid # 1985 ; http://n2t.net/addgene:1985 ; RRID:Addgene_1985)
