[The description below was written by a language model from this plasmid's Addgene catalogue record.]
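Description:
pFastBac mph1 flag is an insect-cell expression construct built on the Invitrogen pFastBac backbone (4775 bp without insert), a baculovirus donor (transfer) plasmid. It is maintained in E. coli as a high-copy plasmid under ampicillin selection, and the record also lists gentamicin as a selectable marker. In pFastBac-type vectors, the gentamicin resistance gene normally travels with the expression cassette when it is transposed into a baculovirus shuttle genome (bacmid) in a specialised E. coli host, which allows recombinant bacmids to be selected before they are introduced into insect cells to produce virus. No feature table is provided, so the exact arrangement of these backbone elements in this plasmid cannot be confirmed from the record.

The insert is the full-length mouse PH1 cDNA (mPh1, gene Phc1, also known as Edr1 or Rae-28), which encodes a Polyhomeotic-like component of Polycomb group repressive complexes. It was cloned between EcoRI at the 5′ end and XhoI at the 3′ end, with both sites retained, and it carries a C-terminal FLAG epitope for detection and affinity purification. The promoter is not explicitly stated. However, a polyhedrin forward primer is listed for sequencing, which fits the strong, very late baculoviral polyhedrin promoter that typically drives expression in pFastBac.

The depositor describes the plasmid as intended for protein expression. The associated publication concerns the recruitment and repression of chromatin by Polycomb-repressed chromatin, which suggests that the construct was used to produce recombinant FLAG-tagged PH1 in baculovirus-infected insect cells for biochemical studies of Polycomb-mediated silencing.
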