>Addgene plasmid #1985 | pFastBac mph1 flag | addgene partial sequence | sequence record 16992 | 1985 with ph-F
GTTTTGTATAAAAAACCTATAAATATTCCGGATTATTCATACCGTCCCACCATCGGGCGCGGATCCCGGT
CCGAAGCGCGCGGAATTCATGGAAACGGAGAGTGAGCAGAACTCTAGTTCGACCAATGGGAGTTCCAGTT
CAGGGGCCAGCTCTCGGCCCCAGATAGCACAGATGTCCCTGTATGAACGGCAAGCAGTGCAGGCTCTGCA
AGCACTGCAGCGGCAACCTAATGCGGCTCAATATTTCCACCAGTTCATGCTCCAGCAACAGCTCAGCAAT
GCCCAACTGCGCAGCCTGGCAGCTGTCCAGCAGGCCACGATTGCTGCCAGTCGACAGGCTAGCTCCCCAA
ACAGCAGCACTGCACAGCAGCAGACCGCTACCACCCAGGCCTCGATGAATCTCGCGACCACGTCAGCTGC
TCAGCTCATCAGCCGATCGCAGAGTGTGAGCTCCCCCAGTGCTACCACCCTGACGCAGTCGGTGCTGCTG
GGGAACACCACTTCCCCACCTCTCAACCAGTCCCAGGCCCAGATGTATCTGCGGCCACAGCTGGGCAACC
TATTGCAGGTTAACCGGACCTTGGGCCGGAATGTGCCTCTTGCCTCCCAGCTCATCCTGATGCCTAATGG
GGCAGTGGCTGCAGTCCAGCAGGAGGTGCCACCCGCTCAGTCTC
